Addgene plasmid #154580: pEPYC0CM0423
Purpose: Phytobricks Level 0 part
Depositing lab: Nicola Patron. Depositing organization: Earlham Institute. Publication: Rational design of minimal synthetic promoters for plants. Cai YM, Kallam K, Tidd H, Gendarini G, Salzman A, Patron NJ. Nucleic Acids Res. 2020 Aug 28. pii: 5897334. doi: 10.1093/nar/gkaa682. PubMed 32856047.
Backbone
  Vector backbone: pUAP1
  Vector type: Synthetic Biology
Growth in bacteria
  Bacterial resistance: Chloramphenicol, 25 μg/mL
  Growth temperature: 37°C
  Growth strain: NEB Stable
  Copy number: High Copy
Gene/Insert
  Gene/Insert name: MinSyn_117
  Species: Synthetic
  Cloning method: Restriction Enzyme; 5′ cloning site BpiI (destroyed during cloning); 3′ cloning site BpiI (destroyed during cloning)
Terms and licenses: Academic/Nonprofit Terms; Industry Terms: Not Available to Industry
Depositor comments: Please visit https://www.biorxiv.org/content/10.1101/2020.05.14.095406v1 for bioRxiv preprint.
How to cite: pEPYC0CM0423 was a gift from Nicola Patron (Addgene plasmid # 154580 ; http://n2t.net/addgene:154580 ; RRID:Addgene_154580)
