[The description below was written by a language model from this plasmid's Addgene catalogue record and the feature table of its GenBank file.]
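Description:
pEPYC0CM0423 is a small (2,380 bp) circular Phytobrick Level 0 part plasmid built in the pUAP1 universal acceptor backbone, a synthetic-biology vector used to domesticate standard DNA parts for Golden Gate/MoClo-style hierarchical assembly. It is maintained in E. coli at high copy through a ColE1/pMB1/pUC-type origin of replication and is selected with chloramphenicol via a cat gene encoding chloramphenicol acetyltransferase, which spans the numbering origin of the circular map on the complementary strand. The backbone also carries several transcription terminators: a lambda t0 terminator, a putative bacterial terminator and a his operon terminator. The latter two flank the roughly 350 bp region where no feature is annotated, an arrangement that would insulate a cloned part from read-through transcription. Standard sequencing primer sites are also annotated.

The payload is MinSyn_117, a fully synthetic sequence cloned into the acceptor with the Type IIS enzyme BpiI; both BpiI sites were destroyed in the process, as is normal for this cloning format. The feature table does not annotate the insert itself, so its exact position, length and internal composition are not stated, although it presumably occupies the unannotated interval between the two terminators. The name and the associated publication on rational design of minimal synthetic promoters for plants indicate that MinSyn_117 is one of that series of minimal synthetic plant promoter parts. The record does not give its regulatory elements or its expression strength. As a Level 0 part, the plasmid is not itself an expression construct. It is a storage and donor vector from which the promoter part can be released and combined with coding sequences, terminators and other standard parts to build plant transcription units.
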