LOCUS       Exported 2380 bp ds-DNA circular SYN 13-MAY-2021
DEFINITION  Phytobricks Level 0 part.
ACCESSION   .
VERSION     .
KEYWORDS    pEPYC0CM0423
SOURCE      synthetic DNA construct
  ORGANISM  synthetic DNA construct
REFERENCE   1 (bases 1 to 2380)
  AUTHORS   Cai YM, Kallam K, Tidd H, Gendarini G, Salzman A, Patron NJ
  TITLE     Rational design of minimal synthetic promoters for plants.
  JOURNAL   Nucleic Acids Res. 2020 Aug 28. pii: 5897334. doi:
            10.1093/nar/gkaa682.
  PUBMED    32856047
REFERENCE   2 (bases 1 to 2380)
  AUTHORS   .
  TITLE     Direct Submission
  JOURNAL   Exported May 13, 2021 from SnapGene Server 1.1.58
            http://www.snapgene.com
FEATURES             Location/Qualifiers
     source          1..2380
                     /organism="synthetic DNA construct"
                     /mol_type="other DNA"
     primer_bind     254..273
                     /label=CAT-R
                     /note="Chloramphenicol resistance gene, reverse primer"
     primer_bind     501..519
                     /label=pBRforEco
                     /note="pBR322 vectors, upsteam of EcoRI site, forward
                     primer"
     terminator      523..566
                     /label=bacterial terminator
                     /note="putative bacterial transcription terminator"
     terminator      922..979
                     /label=his operon terminator
                     /note="This putative transcriptin terminator from the E.
                     coli his operon has a 2-bp deletion introduced during
                     synthesis. Its efficiency has not been determined."
     primer_bind     complement(1003..1020)
                     /label=L4440
                     /note="L4440 vector, forward primer"
     rep_origin      complement(1174..1762)
                     /direction=LEFT
                     /label=ori
                     /note="high-copy-number ColE1/pMB1/pBR322/pUC origin of
                     replication"
     primer_bind     complement(1254..1273)
                     /label=pBR322ori-F
                     /note="pBR322 origin, forward primer"
     terminator      1945..2039
                     /label=lambda t0 terminator
                     /note="transcription terminator from phage lambda"
     CDS             complement(2060..339)
                     /codon_start=1
                     /gene="cat"
                     /product="chloramphenicol acetyltransferase"
                     /label=CmR
                     /note="confers resistance to chloramphenicol"
                     /translation="MEKKITGYTTVDISQWHRKEHFEAFQSVAQCTYNQTVQLDITAFL
                     KTVKKNKHKFYPAFIHILARLMNAHPEFRMAMKDGELVIWDSVHPCYTVFHEQTETFSS
                     LWSEYHDDFRQFLHIYSQDVACYGENLAYFPKGFIENMFFVSANPWVSFTSFDLNVANM
                     DNFFAPVFTMGKYYTQGDKVLMPLAIQVHHAVCDGFHVGRMLNELQQYCDEWQGGA"
ORIGIN
        1 gaaatcgtcg tggtattcac tccagagcga tgaaaacgtt tcagtttgct catggaaaac
       61 ggtgtaacaa gggtgaacac tatcccatat caccagctca ccgtctttca ttgccatacg
      121 aaattccgga tgagcattca tcaggcgggc aagaatgtga ataaaggccg gataaaactt
      181 gtgcttattt ttctttacgg tctttaaaaa ggccgtaata tccagctgaa cggtctggtt
      241 ataggtacat tgagcaactg actgaaatgc ctcaaaatgt tctttacgat gccattggga
      301 tatatcaacg gtggtatatc cagtgatttt tttctccatt ttagcttcct tagctcctga
      361 aaatctcgat aactcaaaaa atacgcccgg tagtgatctt atttcattat ggtgaaagtt
      421 ggaacctctt acgtgcccga tcaactcgag tgccacctga cgtctaagaa accattatta
      481 tcatgacatt aacctataaa aataggcgta tcacgaggca gaatttcaga taaaaaaaat
      541 ccttagcttt cgctaaggat gatttctgga attcggtctc aggagggagg cgtgtcgttt
      601 tagtgaggat tgcgataaag gaaaggccca attaggttgt ctgcacagca agtggatact
      661 tgtgtttttc aacaagcggg cacaccagca tgtgttgatc accagcttgc ccaataacca
      721 cgtctacaac tctacaaaac tggtacttaa aaatgtcaaa gatagctatc agcttagcca
      781 aatatttctt gtgaccgatc agtggtccct ccacggctca cttctctctg ccgacagtgg
      841 tcccaaactt agctatataa ggttttgcta ttcattgaaa gcagtagtga ctgatttgta
      901 tatatactcg agaccctgca gtccggcaaa aaagggcaag gtgtcaccac cctgcccttt
      961 ttctttaaaa ccgaaaagat tacttcgcgt tatgcaggct tcctcgctca ctgactcgct
     1021 gcgctcggtc gttcggctgc ggcgagcggt atcagctcac tcaaaggcgg taatacggtt
     1081 atccacagaa tcaggggata acgcaggaaa gaacatgtga gcaaaaggcc agcaaaaggc
     1141 caggaaccgt aaaaaggccg cgttgctggc gtttttccac aggctccgcc cccctgacga
     1201 gcatcacaaa aatcgacgct caagtcagag gtggcgaaac ccgacaggac tataaagata
     1261 ccaggcgttt ccccctggaa gctccctcgt gcgctctcct gttccgaccc tgccgcttac
     1321 cggatacctg tccgcctttc tcccttcggg aagcgtggcg ctttctcata gctcacgctg
     1381 taggtatctc agttcggtgt aggtcgttcg ctccaagctg ggctgtgtgc acgaaccccc
     1441 cgttcagccc gaccgctgcg ccttatccgg taactatcgt cttgagtcca acccggtaag
     1501 acacgactta tcgccactgg cagcagccac tggtaacagg attagcagag cgaggtatgt
     1561 aggcggtgct acagagttct tgaagtggtg gcctaactac ggctacacta gaagaacagt
     1621 atttggtatc tgcgctctgc tgaagccagt taccttcgga aaaagagttg gtagctcttg
     1681 atccggcaaa caaaccaccg ctggtagcgg tggttttttt gtttgcaagc agcagattac
     1741 gcgcagaaaa aaaggatctc aagaagatcc tttgatcttt tctacggggt ctgacgctca
     1801 gtggaacgaa aactcacgtt aagggatttt ggtcatgaga ttatcaaaaa ggatcttcac
     1861 ctagatcctt ttaaattaaa aatgaagttt taaatcaatc taaagtatat atgagtaaac
     1921 ttggtctgac agctcgaggc ttggattctc accaataaaa aacgcccggc ggcaaccgag
     1981 cgttctgaac aaatccagat ggagttctga ggtcattact ggatctatca acaggagtcc
     2041 aagcgagctc gatatcaaat tacgccccgc cctgccactc atcgcagtac tgttgtaatt
     2101 cattaagcat tctgccgaca tggaagccat cacaaacggc atgatgaacc tgaatcgcca
     2161 gcggcatcag caccttgtcg ccttgcgtat aatatttgcc catggtgaaa acgggggcga
     2221 agaagttgtc catattggcc acgtttaaat caaaactggt gaaactcacc cagggattgg
     2281 ctgagacgaa aaacatattc tcaataaacc ctttagggaa ataggccagg ttttcaccgt
     2341 aacacgccac atcttgcgaa tatatgtgta gaaactgccg
//
